>Addgene plasmid #153761 | pGBW-m4133745 | addgene full sequence | sequence record 301657 | Ginkgo NGS Result
GAAGATGGATGTGTGTTGGTTTTTTGTGTGTGTAACGCAACGATTGATAGCATAACCCCTTGGGGCCTCT
AAACGGGTCTTGAGGGGTTTTTTGAATTGAGAGGTAGCTGAAGCTGCTGTTATGACCACTAGAGGGAAGA
AGATACCTGTGGAGCTAATGGTCCAAGATGTCGGGAGCCGCGATCGCTGCCAAAAAGGTAAGCTGACGAT
AGCTGACGAGATTCGATGCCCGACGAGCAAATGAGCGCCACGGCTGTTCGCGTAAGCTCGAAACGACGGA
GATTCGATAGAGCCAGAGTCGAGTTTAAACGATTCGGGATCTTAAGGATAAATTTCTGGTAAGGAGGACA
CGTATGGAAGTGGGCAAGTTGGGGAAGCCGTATCCGTTGCTGAATCTGGCATATGTGGGAGTATAAGACG
CGCAGCGTCGCATCAGGCATTTTTTTCTGCGCCAATGCACCTAGAATCGGTTACCAATGCTTAATCAGTG
AGGCACCTATCTCAGCGATCTGTCTATTTCGTTCATCCATAGTTGCCTGACTCCCCGTCGTGTAGATAAC
TACGATACGGGAGGGCTTACCATCTGGCCCCAGTGCTGCAATGATACCGCGAGACCCACGCTCACCGGCT
CCAGATTTATCAGCAATAAACCAGCCAGCCGGAAGGGCCGAGCGCAGAAGTGGTCCTGCAACTTTATCCG
CCTCCATCCAGTCTATCAACTGTTGCCGGGAAGCTAGAGTAAGTAGTTCGCCAGTTAATAGTTTACGCAA
GGTTGTTGCCATTGCTACAGGCATCGTGGTGTCACGCTCGTCGTTTGGTATGGCTTCATTCAGCTCCGGT
TCCCAACGATCAAGGCGAGTTACATGATCCCCCATGTTGTGCAAAAAAGCGGTTAGCTCCTTCGGTCCTC
CAATCGTTGTCAGAAGTAAGTTGGCCGCAGTGTTATCACTCATGGTTATGGCAGCACTGCATAATTCTCT
TACTGTCATGCCATCCGTAAGATGCTTTTCTGTGACTGGTGAATACTCAACCAAGTCATTCTGAGAATAG
TGTATGCGGCGACCGAGTTGCTCTTGCCCGGCGTCAATACGGGATAATACCGCGCCACATAGCAGAACTT
TAAAAGTGCTCATCATTGGAAAGCGTTCTTCGGGGCGAAAACTCTCAAGGATCTTACCGCTGTTGAGATC
CAGTTCGATGTAACCCACTCGCGCACCCAACTGATCTTCAGCATCTTTTACTTTCACCAGCGTTTCTGGG
TGAGCAAAAACAGGAAGGCAAAATGCCGCAAAAAAGGGAATAAGGGCGACACGGAAATGTTGAATACTCA
TGCGAAAGCCTCCTGCTGATCCTGTCTCTTGATAGATGTTTGCAAAAGCTAGGACTCGATTATACGTTGA
CCGATCAGACTATCAATATCTAGGTTTAAACAGATCGGTACGCTGCCGTGACCAGGCTTGAGTACAATAT
CTGACGATTGGACTTCCTGGGTCCCAAGCTGGATTCCGACTGGCTGACTGCCAAGCAACGATATGGATCG
TCGAGACTCGCACTGAGAGGATCGTTCTCGGTACACCAGGCGCGCCCCGATTTCGATATTCCTCGGATCT
CGGATAGATCGGGATTGAGGATGTAGGTTGAACTTCTCTCGGGTGATCCCGATCTCGGATATTCGGGATT
GGAGTAATACCTGGCGATAGGCGCTGCCAAGCAATAGCCAAGGCGCAAGGCCGGCCAAGAGACTTGCGAT
AGTTCGTTCGAGAGGTAGCCTGCAAGATGGATCGGACGAAAGGTTTGAAGATTTTCCGACGAGGGCCTTG
GAGAGTTCGGAAATTTAAATGCAACTATGGATGAACGAAATAGACAGATCGCTGAGATAGGTGCCTCACT
GATTAAGCATTGGTAACTGTCAGACCAAGTTTACTCATATATACTTTAGATTGATTTAAAACTTCATTTT
TAATTTAAAAGGATCTAGGTGAAGATCCTTTTTGATAATCTCATGACCAAAATCCCTTAACGTGAGTTTT
CGTTCCACTGAGCGTCAGACCCCGTAGAAAAGATCAAAGGATCTTCTTGAGATCCTTTTTTTCTGCGCGT
AATCTGCTGCTTGCAAACAAAAAAACCACCGCTACCAGCGGTGGTTTGTTTGCCGGATCAAGAGCTACCA
ACTCTTTTTCCGAAGGTAACTGGCTTCAGCAGAGCGCAGATACCAAATACTGTTCTTCTAGTGTAGCCGT
AGTTAGGCCACCACTTCAAGAACTCTGTAGCACCGCCTACATACCTCGCTCTGCTAATCCTGTTACCAGT
GGCTGCTGCCAGTGGCGATAAGTCGTGTCTTACCGGGTTGGACTCAAGACGATAGTTACCGGATAAGGCG
CAGCGGTCGGGCTGAACGGGGGGTTCGTGCACACAGCCCAGCTTGGAGCGAACGACCTACACCGAACTGA
GATACCTACAGCGTGAGCTATGAGAAAGCGCCACGCTTCCCGAAGGGAGAAAGGCGGACAGGTATCCGGT
AAGCGGCAGGGTCGGAACAGGAGAGCGCACGAGGGAGCTTCCAGGGGGAAACGCCTGGTATCTTTATAGT
CCTGTCGGGTTTCGCCACCTCTGACTTGAGCGTCGATTTTTGTGATGCTCGTCAGGGGGGCGGAGCCTAT
GGAAAAACGCCAGCAACGCGGCCTTTTTACGGTTCCTGGCCTTTTGCTGGCCTTTTGCTCACATGATTTA
AATGAAACTCGTAATCGGAGAACGGGTGCAATAGCAAGGACCAGATCGAACTTGACTGACGCAATTCTGA
GCGTAGTCGAAACCCAGACAAGTCGATCTCGCCAAGTAGCTGACTTGACTGGTTAATTAAGTTTCGATAG
CCCAAGGTAACCAATGAGATTAGGGAGGGAAGAAAGTTTGATGAACTACTTCTGACCCCTAGTGGTGTCC
AGAAAAGACCATTAAAGGAATGTCTTGATCGAAATCGAGAGATCGCCTGCAGGATAGCTGACGACCTTAA
GGATAAATTTCTGGTAAGGAGGACACGTATGGAAGTGGGCAAGTTGGGGAAGCCGTATCCGTTGCTGAAT
CTGGCATATGTGGGAGTATAAGACGCGCAGCGTCGCATCAGGCATTTTTTTCTGCGCCAATGCCGGTAGA
TAGCAATCCGGCCCGAGGGGCACAAAAAACCCCTCAAGACCCGTTTAGAGGCCCCAAGGGGTTATGCTAC
GATACCGATAGAGATGGGCCAATACCACATTTGTAGAGGTTTTACTTGCTTTAAAAAACCTCCCACACCT
CCCCCTGAACCTGAAACATAAAATGAATGCAATTGTTGTTGTTAACTTGTTTATTGCAGCTTATAATGGT
TACAAATAAAGCAATAGCATCACAAATTTCACAAATAAAGCATTTTTTTCACTGCATTCTAGTTGTGGTT
TGTCCAAACTCATCAATGTATCTTATCATGTCTGTGAGCTGAAGGTACGCTGTATCTCAGTCAGTCAAGC
TAGCTTAACTGTCCATGTGCTGCCTCTCGAACTTAGCTGCCGCGGTTTCTTTCGACTGAAAGTAAAGGTT
TTCTGTGTAGTGTAGCTTAACGCCTTTCAACACGGGTTCAGAGTCATCTTCATCGAATTTGCAACAGCTA
CCACAGGAGCAGCAGCCTTTCAAACAAGAACAGCAGGAGGTCATACAGCACAACATAATCGTCACCATGA
CTATGGCAATAAGACCCGCGATAAAACCCAGCCATATGTACCATGGCCATTTGATATACTGCTCGTACTT
CCCTAGCTCTTGCAGGTCAATCAGAGATTCGTTGAGGTTCTTAGCTACTTCATTCAGTCTGTCAATCTCC
TTTTGTATATTGACCACACTGGCGTTAATGCCCGATATATCGCCGAGATCTACGTCTGGACTGGTATGAT
TTTTAAAGTACTTATCCAATTCCTCTTTGAAGCTGTCGAGTTCCGGCTGAAGTGGATCATAAACAGTGTT
ATTCACAATGCCTATGACTACATCGCAGTTGCCACTCACGAAGGTATTGTCTGTCGTGATGATTTGAGGC
TCATAAAAGTTCCGCTGAGTTACAAACCAGTGTGTCCCGTTTGAAACGAACACTCCCTCCCGTGGAAAAT
GAGCCTTTCCGTCATGGCAAATAGCGGGTGCCGTAGTAAAATTCTTTTCCTGCGCGGGAACGTATGTCAC
GTGGAGGAAAACAACACCGTGAGGGGCGGACTGAGGGAAAGACATGAGATGATACCCTTTGCCGCAAAAG
TCGACTCGTTTACTTTGGCCCAGCACGCACTCACTCATTTTAGTAGCGGCCAGGTTCGCGCTTGCTCGAA
TTTCCGCTGCTCGGATCAGCTGTTGGGTCACATAGGTCTGTAAACTCTGAAGACGCCCCGTGATTAGTCT
GTCAATCTGGACCTCGGCCTCTACTTTATCAAGCCTACTCAGTATATCGTTTAAGACACTACTGATTGCG
CCGAAATTGCTACTCAGCTGTTTGACGAGTGTATTCAATGCCTGCGCGTTCTGGTTGACCACGTCCTGGA
GCTTTCCCAGGGCAGAGGCTGTACTGGAGAGTGAATCCTGGATCTTACCAATGGCTGAATTAAACTGGTT
AGCGATTAGCTTTTGATTTTCATACAATACGTTCTGTGTTACCCCTATGCCATTGAATCGATAGGCCATC
TGCATGGCGAAGGGAATTTGCAAAGCAGCACCAGCCCCAAAGGTCCATCCCGAAGTGATGGTCCCAGCCA
GCAGTGCGGAGGTGTACTGCGCGATCATTTCGTCGGTGAGAAGGGGTGGCAGTACGGTAAGGCCATTGAA
TTTTTGTGCGCAAATCAGATCCCGGGCTGCTATATCGCCAAGACAGTCGCCGTACTGTTTGATAAAACCG
GCATCGGCTAAAGTAACCTTGTTGAACAACAGGTCCTCAATAAAGCTCCTTTTTGAAGGCTTGCTGGGGT
CGGGGAGAATCTGCGAGAAGTTAAAACCCCCGAAGTCTTTTATAGGTGGGGTCTTGTAGATTTGCTTCAC
CTGAGCAAAGACCTCTTGAGTGTTCTTGTCCTGTTCCACAGCGATGCCGGTGAGGGCGCGATTCAGCTGC
GTACAGAATGATCCATATTGCAGCAACAAGTTGCTACACTCTGTGGAATCCCCACAAATATACATTGTGC
AATCCACGGATGTCTTAGTCATAGACACTGGCAGAATCTCAGTCGTCACGGAAATAGTAAAGTTAGTGGG
GATAGCGATGCTATTATTTGAGTATGCCACACTATTCTCCGCGCCAAGGGACATGGTATAGGCTATTATG
CTCTGAGAGGCCACGCTACGAGCCCGTCTGGGACTGTTTGTTTGGGTCTGGTAGCTTGCGCAGATCCCGG
CTCCAATGGGAATATCACATTCGTAAGAGTTGTTTACGTGTTCTGCGCCTATCAAGCATCCAGCCCGGGT
CTGGAAGACGTTGGAGCCGGTAGAATAGACGCGCCACGTAGGTGTCAATTGGTCGGCATGGATAGCCACC
GGGACCTCTGTACAGTTAACATCCTGATAAAGCACGGCCACCTGATTAGAGGTATTAGTGCCTGGTGTAA
TTACGGAGACACCTCCGAAAGAGCAGGGTGTTATGTCAAGGATCTCAAGGGTCTGTGGATCTCTGACCGC
GTCCGTAGTGTCTGCGATATCCCTCCCGAATTGCTGAAACGGTAGAAATTTCTTGTTTGACTCCGTGAGC
ACTCCAGTTCCGGTTAAGCCATTGAAGTTAAAATTAACACACTTATTTTTAACCAGGTTAGTTGATTTTT
TAGGCCCGCACACTGTAGCTGGAGCGTGCAACAGTTCGAACGACAGCACCACTACCCTATAAGGCTGGTA
ACCAACCCCGTTCGTAGGCTGGAACCCGTAGCTCTGTAATGGAAAGTAGCAATTGAATCCTTCAACCCCA
TTGCAGGGGGTAGACCCTGCTTGGTAAATCTCTGTGGAGATGTCCCGCTCAAAGGGTTTCAGGTTTGACT
TACGGAACAGTCTATACAGGTAGTTATAGTTACCTCCGACCTTAGAATCCAGATTATTGCTATTCCAGGC
TATAACACATCCGGTGAAGTCGTCAGGCAACTTGTAGTTGTAATCGGCAATCTTGCCAGTCTGGCCCGGT
GCGATTTGGCGTACCTCATCACCGCGAATCACAAAAGAATCGGCGTAAACGTTTGTAAAACAGAGGTCAT
TTAGTTTGGTCGGGGACACGCCATAACATTTAAAGGTCGAGAAACTTGCACTATTATAGAGCACGCTGTA
GTCCGCGACGCAATTTGAGATACGCTTCCTGTTCCAGGCATAAACCGAAGCAAATCGTGTAGCATTGAAG
ACTTCCCCAAAAGGGCACAAATTGGTGATATTTGGGAACCTAACTATTGATTCTGTCGGCTGGACCCTAA
AGTTGGAAGTCTGGTAAATTCCCTTCTCGACGGTGAAGCTTTTAAGCGTACACTTAGTTTCGCTTAGGGG
GTCAAGGGCGCAATCCACGGCATCTGTAATGGTGCCGTTCTCGTTGTATTTCAGCAGAAACGTCCGAGGC
TGCAAATATCCCACGTAATATGCAGCCGCGCCTGCGGTCCACCCAGAACTACTGTCACCGGGAGTAAGGT
ATGATCTATGCAGGGCTAACAGCGTCTGGAATCTTGTGATGTTAATGCCGATGGGGAGGTCCACTAGAGG
TTCCAGAGCGCTGAACCCTTGCGGGAGATCCCGCACCAAATTGATTGGTGTGTGCTTGGAATAAATCTTA
AAGTATCCGTCTATATTTTTGAATACAAACTCGCGGAGGTTCTTAAAGTTGCCCTGTTTACCTTCCAGAT
CCATTAAGAAGGGCTGAGACACATACTCGAAAGTACAATTGTTGGCAGACGAGTATACCCTAAATTCGCT
CTCCATCCAGGACTTATTATTTTTATGGTAATACACCCCAAGGAATGGATCGTTGCAGAATTGAAATTCA
CAGACCTTGATAACGACATTTGTGGCGTTATTCACAATCAGCAATGACTGAGTTTTACTGTCGAGGGTAG
TTCCGAAGATCCAGCCCCGAATTATGTTGCTCTTCTCGGTAGAAGCAAAATACACACCATCATTGAATGG
CAGCACAGGGTTGTCAAAGCGCTTTGTCCCGTTGGTGCCGCTAACGTGGATCGCATGAAACCATGTGACA
TTGGAGAAGAAGGGGAGAAACAGGTCCTGAGTAGAGTGTAGTACGCTTGATCTAAACACTTTATCAGGGT
AGTATACTCCACGGGTGAAACTATTTGTATATGCTGGCGGCAGTTGGGTTCGCGTAGTCAAGTTCACGCA
CTGGGACGAAACCAGGGGGAGTAACACAAGAAAGACGAACATGGTGGCGGCCGCTGGCGGGTGTGTCGAG
TGGATGGTAGGATCGACAAAGATCTGATCTGACGGTTCACTAAACCAGCTCTGCTTATATAGACCTCCCA
CCGTACACGCCTACCGCCCATTTGCGTCAATGGGGCGGAGTTGTTACGACATTTTGGAAAGTCCCGTTGA
TTTTGGTGCCAAAACAAACTCCCATTGACGTCAATGGGGTGGAGACTTGGAAATCCCCGTGAGTCAAACC
GCTATCCACGCCCATTGATGTACTGCCAAAACCGCATCAGCATGGTAATAGCGATGACTAATACGTAGAT
GTACTGCCAAGTAGGAAAGTCCCATAAGGTCATGTACTGGGCATAATGCCAGGCGGGCCATTTACCGTCA
TTGACGTCAATAGGGGGCGTACTTGGCATATGATACACTTGATGTACTGCCAAGTGGGCAGTTTACCGTA
AATACTCCACCCATTGACGTCAATGGAAAGTCCCTATTGGCGTTACTATGGGAACATACGTCATTATTGA
CGTCAATGGGCGGGGGTCGTTGGGCGGTCAGCCAGGCGGGCCATTTACCGTAAGTTATGTAACGCGGAAC
TCCATATATGGGCTATGAACTAATGACCCCGTAATTGATTACTAGATCTGGCTACACTCGATCAGCAGTT
AGATAATAAAATCGCTATCCATC
Features (pLannotate 1.2.2; 16 found; start..end, strand, type, name):
     48..94      +  terminator     T7 terminator: transcription terminator for bacteriophage T7 RNA polymerase
     99..170     -  misc_feature   5' β-globin insulator: insulator upstream of the human β-globin locus (Farrell et al., 2002)
    322..458     -  terminator     rrnG terminator: transcription terminator from the E. coli ribosomal RNA rrnG operon (Albrechtsen et al., 1991)
    471..1331    -  CDS            AmpR: β-lactamase; bla; confers resistance to ampicillin, carbenicillin, and related antibiotics
   1841..1905    +  CDS            bla(M) (fragment): β-lactamase lacking the signal sequence; bla(M); allows cytosolic expression of β-lactamase
   2077..2665    +  rep_origin     ori: high-copy-number ColE1/pMB1/pBR322/pUC origin of replication
   2891..2962    -  misc_feature   3' β-globin insulator: insulator downstream of the human β-globin locus (Farrell et al., 2002)
   3007..3143    -  terminator     rrnG terminator: transcription terminator from the E. coli ribosomal RNA rrnG operon (Albrechtsen et al., 1991)
   3173..3219    -  terminator     T7 terminator: transcription terminator for bacteriophage T7 RNA polymerase
   3242..3311    +  CDS            large T antigen (fragment): large T antigen from SV40 (simian virus 40)
   3334..3455    +  polyA_signal   SV40 poly(A) signal: SV40 polyadenylation signal
   3574..7392    -  CDS            S: SPIKE_SARS2 - Experimental evidence at protein level: Swiss-Prot protein existence level 1. [Spike glycoprotein]: May down-regulate host tetherin (BST2) by lysosomal degradation, thereby counteracting its antiviral activity. From Severe acute respiratory syndrome coronavirus 2 (2019-nCoV) (SARS-CoV-2).
   7467..7518    -  promoter       CMVd2 promoter: truncated human cytomegalovirus (CMV) immediate early promoter that yields moderately reduced expression relative to the full-length promoter
   7581..7598    +  promoter       CMV promoter (fragment): human cytomegalovirus (CMV) immediate early promoter
   7671..7974    -  enhancer       CMV enhancer: human cytomegalovirus immediate early enhancer
   8055..30      +  polyA_signal   poly(A) signal (across the origin): synthetic polyadenylation signal
