[The description below was written by a language model from this plasmid's Addgene catalogue record and pLannotate feature annotations shown in this document.]
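Description:
pGBW-m4133745 is a mammalian expression plasmid built on the pTwist_CMV_6 backbone that carries the wild-type surface (spike) glycoprotein gene S of SARS-CoV-2. The sequenced construct is about 8.1 kb. It is propagated in E. coli through a high-copy ColE1/pUC-type origin of replication and selected with ampicillin via the AmpR β-lactamase gene. The bacterial maintenance region is bracketed by transcriptional isolation elements, with T7 and rrnG terminators and short 5' and 3' β-globin insulator segments on either side. These presumably limit read-through between the backbone and the expression cassette.

The spike open reading frame of roughly 3.8 kb lies on the reverse strand of the record, immediately downstream of the human cytomegalovirus immediate-early enhancer and promoter. The annotation software resolves the promoter only as a truncated CMVd2 match plus a small fragment, whereas the catalogue simply lists it as CMV. An SV40 polyadenylation signal and a short SV40 large T antigen fragment sit just beyond the 3' end of the coding sequence, though they are annotated on the opposite strand. This is consistent with the bidirectional SV40 late/early poly(A) region. A synthetic poly(A) signal spans the sequence origin, upstream of the enhancer. The catalogue entry states that the backbone supplies a C-terminal TEV-cleavable S-tag, which would allow detection or affinity capture of the protein and later removal of the tag. This tag is not separately annotated in the feature table.

The stated purpose is expression of SARS-CoV-2 spike protein in mammalian cells. The record does not specify further applications.
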