Addgene plasmid #153761: pGBW-m4133745
Purpose: Mammalian expression plasmid for SARS-CoV-2 S (surface glycoprotein)
Depositing lab: Ginkgo Bioworks & Benjie Chen. Depositing organization: Ginkgo Bioworks.
Backbone
  Vector backbone: pTwist_CMV_6
  Backbone size w/o insert (bp): 4180
  Vector type: Mammalian Expression
Growth in bacteria
  Bacterial resistance: Ampicillin, 100 μg/mL
  Growth temperature: 37°C
  Growth strain: DH5alpha
  Copy number: High Copy
Gene/Insert
  Gene/Insert name: SARS-CoV-2 S (surface glycoprotein) (alt names: Spike protein; S protein)
  Species: Severe acute respiratory syndrome coronavirus 2
  Insert size (bp): 3815
  Mutation: wt
  Entrez Gene: S (a.k.a. GU280_gp02, spike glycoprotein)
  Promoter: CMV
  Tag / fusion protein: Cleavable TEV;S-tag (C terminal on backbone)
  Cloning method: Unknown
Resource information
  A portion of this plasmid was derived from a plasmid made by: GinkgoBioworks
Depositor comments: NCBI reference sequence: 43740568
How to cite: pGBW-m4133745 was a gift from Ginkgo Bioworks & Benjie Chen (Addgene plasmid # 153761 ; http://n2t.net/addgene:153761 ; RRID:Addgene_153761)
